>Addgene plasmid #185350 | pcDNA4-NHK-MYC-His6 | addgene full sequence | sequence record 384586 | Addgene NGS Result
GACGGATCGGGAGATCTCCCGATCCCCTATGGTGCACTCTCAGTACAATCTGCTCTGATGCCGCATAGTT
AAGCCAGTATCTGCTCCCTGCTTGTGTGTTGGAGGTCGCTGAGTAGTGCGCGAGCAAAATTTAAGCTACA
ACAAGGCAAGGCTTGACCGACAATTGCATGAAGAATCTGCTTAGGGTTAGGCGTTTTGCGCTGCTTCGCG
ATGTACGGGCCAGATATACGCGTTGACATTGATTATTGACTAGTTATTAATAGTAATCAATTACGGGGTC
ATTAGTTCATAGCCCATATATGGAGTTCCGCGTTACATAACTTACGGTAAATGGCCCGCCTGGCTGACCG
CCCAACGACCCCCGCCCATTGACGTCAATAATGACGTATGTTCCCATAGTAACGCCAATAGGGACTTTCC
ATTGACGTCAATGGGTGGAGTATTTACGGTAAACTGCCCACTTGGCAGTACATCAAGTGTATCATATGCC
AAGTACGCCCCCTATTGACGTCAATGACGGTAAATGGCCCGCCTGGCATTATGCCCAGTACATGACCTTA
TGGGACTTTCCTACTTGGCAGTACATCTACGTATTAGTCATCGCTATTACCATGGTGATGCGGTTTTGGC
AGTACATCAATGGGCGTGGATAGCGGTTTGACTCACGGGGATTTCCAAGTCTCCACCCCATTGACGTCAA
TGGGAGTTTGTTTTGGCACCAAAATCAACGGGACTTTCCAAAATGTCGTAACAACTCCGCCCCATTGACG
CAAATGGGCGGTAGGCGTGTACGGTGGGAGGTCTATATAAGCAGAGCTCTCTGGCTAACTAGAGAACCCA
CTGCTTACTGGCTTATCGAAATTAATACGACTCACTATAGGGAGACCCAAGCTGGCTAGTTAAAGCTTGG
ATCCGCCACCATGCCGTCTTCTGTCTCGTGGGGCATCCTCCTGCTGGCAGGCCTGTGCTGCCTGGTCCCT
GTCTCCCTGGCTGAGGATCCCCAGGGAGATGCTGCCCAGAAGACAGATACATCCCACCATGATCAGGATC
ACCCAACCTTCAACAAGATCACCCCCAACCTGGCTGAGTTCGCCTTCAGCCTATACCGCCAGCTGGCACA
CCAGTCCAACAGCACCAATATCTTCTTCTCCCCAGTGAGCATCGCTACAGCCTTTGCAATGCTCTCCCTG
GGGACCAAGGCTGACACTCACGATGAAATCCTGGAGGGCCTGAATTTCAACCTCACGGAGATTCCGGAGG
CTCAGATCCATGAAGGCTTCCAGGAACTCCTCCGTACCCTCAACCAGCCAGACAGCCAGCTCCAGCTGAC
CACCGGCAATGGCTTGTTCCTCAGCGAGGGCCTGAAGCTAGTGGATAAGTTTTTGGAGGATGTTAAAAAG
TTGTACCACTCAGAAGCCTTCACTGTCAACTTCGGGGACACCGAAGAGGCCAAGAAACAGATCAACGATT
ACGTGGAGAAGGGTACTCAAGGGAAAATTGTGGATTTGGTCAAGGAGCTTGACAGAGACACAGTTTTTGC
TCTGGTGAATTACATCTTCTTTAAAGGCAAATGGGAGAGACCCTTTGAAGTCAAGGACACCGAGGAAGAG
GACTTCCACGTGGACCAGGTGACCACCGTGAAGGTGCCTATGATGAAGCGTTTAGGCATGTTTAACATCC
AGCACTGTAAGAAGCTGTCCAGCTGGGTGCTGCTGATGAAATACCTGGGCAATGCCACCGCCATCTTCTT
CCTGCCTGATGAGGGGAAACTACAGCACCTGGAAAATGAACTCACCCACGATATCATCACCAAGTTCCTG
GAAAATGAAGACAGAAGGTCTGCCAGCTTACATTTACCCAAACTGTCCATTACTGGAACCTATGATCTGA
AGAGCGTCCTGGGTCAACTGGGCATCACTAAGGTCTTCAGCAATGGGGCTGACCTCCGGGGTCACAGAGG
AGGCACCCCTGAAGCTCTCCAAGGCCGTGCACTCGAGTCTAGAGGGCCCTTCGAACAAAAACTCATCTCA
GAAGAGGATCTGAATATGCATACCGGTCATCATCACCATCACCATTGAGTTTAAACCCGCTGATCAGCCT
CGACTGTGCCTTCTAGTTGCCAGCCATCTGTTGTTTGCCCCTCCCCCGTGCCTTCCTTGACCCTGGAAGG
TGCCACTCCCACTGTCCTTTCCTAATAAAATGAGGAAATTGCATCGCATTGTCTGAGTAGGTGTCATTCT
ATTCTGGGGGGTGGGGTGGGGCAGGACAGCAAGGGGGAGGATTGGGAAGACAATAGCAGGCATGCTGGGG
ATGCGGTGGGCTCTATGGCTTCTGAGGCGGAAAGAACCAGCTGGGGCTCTAGGGGGTATCCCC
[124 nt withheld, positions 2374-2497]
C
[91 nt withheld, positions 2499-2589]
A
[49 nt withheld, positions 2591-2639]
CCTTTGACGTTGGAGTCCACGTTCTTT
[37 nt withheld, positions 2667-2703]
ACCCTATCTCGGTCTATTCTTTTGATTTATAAGGGATTTTGCCGATTTCGGCCTATTGGTTAAAAAATGA
GCTGATTTAACAAAAATTTAACGCGAATTAATTCTGTGGAATGTGTGTCAGTTAGGGTGTGGAAAGTCCC
CAGGCTCCCCAGCAGGCAGAAGTATGCAAAGCATGCATCTCAATTAGTCAGCAACCAGGTGTGGAAAGTC
CCCAGGCTCCCCAGCAGGCAGAAGTATGCAAAGCATGCATCTCAATTAGTCAGCAACCATAGTCCCGCCC
CTAACTCCGCCCATCCCGCCCCTAACTCCGCCCAGTTCCGCCCATTCTCCGCCCCATGGCTGACTAATTT
TTTTTATTTATGCAGAGGCCGAGGCCGCCTCTGCCTCTGAGCTATTCCAGAAGTAGTGAGGAGGCTTTTT
TGGAGGCCTAGGCTTTTGCAAAAAGCTCCCGGGAGCTTGTATATCCATTTTCGGATCTGATCAGCACGTG
TTGACAATTAATCATCGGCATAGTATATCGGCATAGTATAATACGACAAGGTGAGGAACTAAACCATGGC
CAAGTTGACCAGTGCCGTTCCGGTGCTCACCGCGCGCGACGTCGCCGGAGCGGTCGAGTTCTGGACCGAC
CGGCTCGGGTTCTCCCGGGACTTCGTGGAGGACGACTTCGCCGGTGTGGTCCGGGACGACGTGACCCTGT
TCATCAGCGCGGTCCAGGACCAGGTGGTGCCGGACAACACCCTGGCCTGGGTGTGGGTGCGCGGCCTGGA
CGAGCTGTACGCCGAGTGGTCGGAGGTCGTGTCCACGAACTTCCGGGACGCCTCCGGGCCGGCCATGACC
GAGATCGGCGAGCAGCCGTGGGGGCGGGAGTTCGCCCTGCGCGACCCGGCCGGCAACTGCGTGCACTTCG
TGGCCGAGGAGCAGGACTGACACGTGCTACGAGATTTCGATTCCACCGCCGCCTTCTATGAAAGGTTGGG
CTTCGGAATCGTTTTCCGGGACGCCGGCTGGATGATCCTCCAGCGCGGGGATCTCATGCTGGAGTTCTTC
GCCCACCCCAACTTGTTTATTGCAGCTTATAATGGTTACAAATAAAGCAATAGCATCACAAATTTCACAA
ATAAAGCATTTTTTTCACTGCATTCTAGTTGTGGTTTGTCCAAACTCATCAATGTATCTTATCATGTCTG
TATACCGTCGACCTCTAGCTAGAGCTTGGCGTAATCATGGTCATAGCTGTTTCCTGTGTGAAATTGTTAT
CCGCTCACAATTCCACACAACATACGAGCCGGAAGCATAAAGTGTAAAGCCTGGGGTGCCTAATGAGTGA
GCTAACTCACATTAATTGCGTTGCGCTCACTGCCCGCTTTCCAGTCGGGAAACCTGTCGTGCCAGCTGCA
TTAATGAATCGGCCAACGCGCGGGGAGAGGCGGTTTGCGTATTGGGCGCTCTTCCGCTTCCTCGCTCACT
GACTCGCTGCGCTCGGTCGTTCGGCTGCGGCGAGCGGTATCAGCTCACTCAAAGGCGGTAATACGGTTAT
CCACAGAATCAGGGGATAACGCAGGAAAGAACATGTGAGCAAAAGGCCAGCAAAAGGCCAGGAACCGTAA
AAAGGCCGCGTTGCTGGCGTTTTTCCATAGGCTCCGCCCCCCTGACGAGCATCACAAAAATCGACGCTCA
AGTCAGAGGTGGCGAAACCCGACAGGACTATAAAGATACCAGGCGTTTCCCCCTGGAAGCTCCCTCGTGC
GCTCTCCTGTTCCGACCCTGCCGCTTACCGGATACCTGTCCGCCTTTCTCCCTTCGGGAAGCGTGGCGCT
TTCTCATAGCTCACGCTGTAGGTATCTCAGTTCGGTGTAGGTCGTTCGCTCCAAGCTGGGCTGTGTGCAC
GAACCCCCCGTTCAGCCCGACCGCTGCGCCTTATCCGGTAACTATCGTCTTGAGTCCAACCCGGTAAGAC
ACGACTTATCGCCACTGGCAGCAGCCACTGGTAACAGGATTAGCAGAGCGAGGTATGTAGGCGGTGCTAC
AGAGTTCTTGAAGTGGTGGCCTAACTACGGCTACACTAGAAGAACAGTATTTGGTATCTGCGCTCTGCTG
AAGCCAGTTACCTTCGGAAAAAGAGTTGGTAGCTCTTGATCCGGCAAACAAACCACCGCTGGTAGCGGTG
GTTTTTTTGTTTGCAAGCAGCAGATTACGCGCAGAAAAAAAGGATCTCAAGAAGATCCTTTGATCTTTTC
TACGGGGTCTGACGCTCAGTGGAACGAAAACTCACGTTAAGGGATTTTGGTCATGAGATTATCAAAAAGG
ATCTTCACCTAGATCCTTTTAAATTAAAAATGAAGTTTTAAATCAATCTAAAGTATATATGAGTAAACTT
GGTCTGACAGTTACCAATGCTTAATCAGTGAGGCACCTATCTCAGCGATCTGTCTATTTCGTTCATCCAT
AGTTGCCTGACTCCCCGTCGTGTAGATAACTACGATACGGGAGGGCTTACCATCTGGCCCCAGTGCTGCA
ATGATACCGCGAGACCCACGCTCACCGGCTCCAGATTTATCAGCAATAAACCAGCCAGCCGGAAGGGCCG
AGCGCAGAAGTGGTCCTGCAACTTTATCCGCCTCCATCCAGTCTATTAATTGTTGCCGGGAAGCTAGAGT
AAGTAGTTCGCCAGTTAATAGTTTGCGCAACGTTGTTGCCATTGCTACAGGCATCGTGGTGTCACGCTCG
TCGTTTGGTATGGCTTCATTCAGCTCCGGTTCCCAACGATCAAGGCGAGTTACATGATCCCCCATGTTGT
GCAAAAAAGCGGTTAGCTCCTTCGGTCCTCCGATCGTTGTCAGAAGTAAGTTGGCCGCAGTGTTATCACT
CATGGTTATGGCAGCACTGCATAATTCTCTTACTGTCATGCCATCCGTAAGATGCTTTTCTGTGACTGGT
GAGTACTCAACCAAGTCATTCTGAGAATAGTGTATGCGGCGACCGAGTTGCTCTTGCCCGGCGTCAATAC
GGGATAATACCGCGCCACATAGCAGAACTTTAAAAGTGCTCATCATTGGAAAACGTTCTTCGGGGCGAAA
ACTCTCAAGGATCTTACCGCTGTTGAGATCCAGTTCGATGTAACCCACTCGTGCACCCAACTGATCTTCA
GCATCTTTTACTTTCACCAGCGTTTCTGGGTGAGCAAAAACAGGAAGGCAAAATGCCGCAAAAAAGGGAA
TAAGGGCGACACGGAAATGTTGAATACTCATACTCTTCCTTTTTCAATATTATTGAAGCATTTATCAGGG
TTATTGTCTCATGAGCGGATACATATTTGAATGTATTTAGAAAAATAAACAAATAGGGGTTCCGCGCACA
TTTCCCCGAAAAGTGCCACCTGACGTC
Features (pLannotate 1.2.2; 21 found; start..end, strand, type, name):
     28..80      -  misc_feature   bom (fragment): basis of mobility region from pBR322
    235..614     +  enhancer       CMV enhancer: human cytomegalovirus immediate early enhancer
    615..818     +  promoter       CMV promoter: human cytomegalovirus (CMV) immediate early promoter
    814..847     +  LTR            5' LTR (truncated) (fragment): truncated 5' long terminal repeat (LTR) from HIV-1
    863..881     +  promoter       T7 promoter: promoter for bacteriophage T7 RNA polymerase
    921..1952    +  CDS            SERPINA1 (fragment): A1AT_HUMAN - Also known as AAT, PI. Experimental evidence at protein level: Swiss-Prot protein existence level 1. [Short peptide from AAT]: reversible chymotrypsin inhibitor. It also inhibits elastase, but not trypsin. Its major physiological function is the protection of the lower respiratory tract against proteolytic destruction by human leukocyte elastase (HLE). From Homo sapiens (Human).
   2104..2328    +  polyA_signal   bGH poly(A) signal: bovine growth hormone polyadenylation signal
   2332..2353    +  promoter       SV40 promoter (fragment): SV40 enhancer and early promoter
   2374..2802    +  rep_origin     f1 ori (sequence partly withheld): f1 bacteriophage origin of replication; arrow indicates direction of (+) strand synthesis
   2816..3145    +  promoter       SV40 promoter: SV40 enhancer and early promoter
   3193..3240    +  promoter       EM7 promoter: synthetic bacterial promoter&nbsp
   3259..3633    +  CDS            BleoR: antibiotic-binding protein; Sh ble from Streptoalloteichus hindustanus; confers resistance to bleomycin, phleomycin, and Zeocin™
   3643..3768    +  CDS            ble (fragment): BLE_KLEPN - Experimental evidence at protein level: Swiss-Prot protein existence level 1. Binding protein with a strong affinity to the bleomycin family of antibiotics. Binds to CL990; an antimitotic-antibiotic compound. From Klebsiella pneumoniae.
   3763..3884    +  polyA_signal   SV40 poly(A) signal: SV40 polyadenylation signal
   3957..3973    -  protein_bind   lac operator: The lac repressor binds to the lac operator to inhibit transcription in E. coli. This inhibition can be relieved by adding lactose or isopropyl-β-D-thiogalactopyranoside (IPTG). lac repressor encoded by lacI
   3981..4011    -  promoter       lac promoter: promoter for the E. coli lac operon
   4026..4047    -  protein_bind   CAP binding site: CAP binding activates transcription in the presence of cAMP. E. coli catabolite activator protein
   4060..4152    -  CDS            lacI (fragment): lac repressor; lacI; The lac repressor binds to the lac operator to inhibit transcription in E. coli. This inhibition can be relieved by adding lactose or isopropyl-β-D-thiogalactopyranoside (IPTG).
   4335..4923    -  rep_origin     ori: high-copy-number ColE1/pMB1/pBR322/pUC origin of replication
   5094..5954    -  CDS            AmpR: β-lactamase; bla; confers resistance to ampicillin, carbenicillin, and related antibiotics
   5955..6059    -  promoter       AmpR promoter: bla
