[The description below was written by a language model from this plasmid's Addgene catalogue record and pLannotate feature annotations shown in this document.]
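Description:
pcDNA4-NHK-MYC-His6 is a mammalian expression plasmid of about 6.1 kb built on the pcDNA4/myc-His A backbone. It carries the Null Hong Kong (NHK) mutant of human α1-antitrypsin (SERPINA1). The insert was cloned between HindIII and XhoI, so that the coding sequence is fused at its C terminus to the backbone-encoded Myc epitope and 6xHis tag. The automated annotation marks the SERPINA1 match as a fragment of roughly 1 kb and does not call the tags separately. They would be expected in the unannotated stretch between the end of that match and the polyadenylation signal. Expression is driven by the human CMV immediate-early enhancer and promoter and terminated by the bovine growth hormone poly(A) signal. A T7 promoter sits just upstream of the insert and can serve for in vitro transcription or as a sequencing primer site.

In bacteria the plasmid replicates from a high-copy ColE1/pUC-type origin and is selected with ampicillin through the β-lactamase gene. An f1 origin is also present. A second cassette places the Sh ble bleomycin/Zeocin resistance gene under both the SV40 early promoter and the bacterial EM7 promoter, followed by an SV40 poly(A) signal. This arrangement allows Zeocin selection in mammalian cells as well as in E. coli. Several short annotated fragments (an HIV-1 LTR piece, lacI, and a partial bom site) are probably backbone remnants or incidental similarity matches rather than functional elements.

NHK is widely used as a misfolded luminal model substrate for ER-associated degradation. The stated purpose is assessing ubiquitination in cells, where the Myc tag would allow detection and the His tag would allow pull-down of the modified substrate.
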