Addgene plasmid #185350: pcDNA4-NHK-MYC-His6
Purpose: Assessing of ubiquitination in cells
Depositing lab: Allan Weissman. Depositing organization: National Cancer Institute (NCI). Publication: A structurally conserved site in AUP1 binds the E2 enzyme UBE2G2 and is essential for ER-associated degradation. Smith CE, Tsai YC, Liang YH, Khago D, Mariano J, Li J, Tarasov SG, Gergel E, Tsai B, Villaneuva M, Clapp ME, Magidson V, Chari R, Byrd RA, Ji X, Weissman AM. PLoS Biol. 2021 Dec 8;19(12):e3001474. doi: 10.1371/journal.pbio.3001474. eCollection 2021 Dec. PubMed 34879065.
Backbone
  Vector backbone: pcDNA4/myc-His A
  Vector type: Mammalian Expression
Growth in bacteria
  Bacterial resistance: Ampicillin, 100 μg/mL
  Growth temperature: 37°C
  Growth strain: DH5alpha
  Copy number: High Copy
Gene/Insert
  Gene/Insert name: a1-antitrypsin Hong Kong Null mutant
  Species: H. sapiens (human)
  Mutation: NHK mutant
  Tag / fusion protein: Myc, 6xHis (C terminal on backbone)
  Cloning method: Restriction Enzyme; 5′ cloning site HindIII (unknown if destroyed); 3′ cloning site XhoI (unknown if destroyed)
Terms and licenses: Academic/Nonprofit Terms; Industry Terms: Not Available to Industry
How to cite: pcDNA4-NHK-MYC-His6 was a gift from Allan Weissman (Addgene plasmid # 185350 ; http://n2t.net/addgene:185350 ; RRID:Addgene_185350)
